Addgene plasmid #214820: pPBpuro-RasS17N
Purpose: Encoding dominant negative HRas
Depositing lab: Michiyuki Matsuda. Depositing organization: Kyoto University, Graduate School of Biostudies. Publication: Front-biased activation of Ras-Rab5-Rac1 loop coordinates collective cell migration. Jikko Y, Deguchi E, Matsuda K, Hino N, Tsukiji S, Matsuda M, Terai K. J Cell Sci. 2025 Jul 16:jcs.263779. doi: 10.1242/jcs.263779. PubMed 40667649.
Backbone
  Vector backbone: pPB
  Backbone size w/o insert (bp): 6920
  Total vector size (bp): 7490
  Vector type: Mammalian Expression
  Selectable markers: Puromycin
Growth in bacteria
  Bacterial resistance: Ampicillin, 100 μg/mL
  Growth temperature: 37°C
  Growth strain: NEB Stable
  Copy number: Unknown
Gene/Insert
  Gene/Insert name: Dominant negative HRas
  Insert size (bp): 570
  Promoter: CAG promoter
  Cloning method: Restriction Enzyme; 5′ cloning site XhoI (not destroyed); 3′ cloning site NotI (not destroyed)
  Sequencing primers: 5′ none; 3′ none
Terms and licenses: Academic/Nonprofit Terms; Industry Terms: Not Available to Industry
How to cite: pPBpuro-RasS17N was a gift from Michiyuki Matsuda (Addgene plasmid # 214820 ; http://n2t.net/addgene:214820 ; RRID:Addgene_214820)
