[The description below was written by a language model from this plasmid's Addgene catalogue record and pLannotate feature annotations shown in this document.]
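Description:
pPBpuro-RasS17N is a mammalian expression plasmid of about 7.5 kb, built on the pPB backbone, that encodes a dominant negative form of the human small GTPase HRas. The backbone name suggests a piggyBac transposon vector, but the feature table annotates no transposon terminal repeats, so transposase-mediated integration cannot be confirmed from the record. In bacteria the plasmid is maintained through a high-copy ColE1/pUC-type origin and selected with ampicillin via the β-lactamase gene and its own promoter. An f1 phage origin, T7 and T3 promoters, and lacZα, lac promoter/operator and lacI fragments are also present, apparently as remnants of a phagemid-type cloning backbone.

The payload is a single bicistronic cassette driven by the CAG promoter, annotated as its three components: the CMV immediate early enhancer, the chicken β-actin promoter and a chimeric β-actin/β-globin intron, which together give strong constitutive expression in many mammalian cell types. The 570 bp HRas coding sequence was inserted between XhoI and NotI sites. As the name indicates, it carries the S17N substitution, a classical dominant negative mutation generally understood to interfere with activation of endogenous Ras by sequestering its exchange factors. No epitope tag or fluorescent reporter is annotated. Downstream, an EMCV IRES allows translation of puromycin N-acetyltransferase from the same transcript, so puromycin-resistant cells should also express the Ras mutant, and a bovine growth hormone polyadenylation signal terminates the message.

The construct is intended for suppressing Ras signalling in cultured mammalian cells with puromycin selection. The associated publication concerns a Ras-Rab5-Rac1 loop in collective cell migration.
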