Features (pLannotate 1.2.2; 23 found; start..end, strand, type, name):
     30..458     -  rep_origin     f1 ori (sequence partly withheld): f1 bacteriophage origin of replication; arrow indicates direction of (+) strand synthesis
    463..618     -  CDS            lacZα (fragment): LacZα fragment of β-galactosidase; lacZ fragment
    626..644     +  promoter       T7 promoter: promoter for bacteriophage T7 RNA polymerase
   1011..1390    +  enhancer       CMV enhancer: human cytomegalovirus immediate early enhancer
   1392..1668    +  promoter       chicken β-actin promoter: No description available
   1669..2685    +  intron         chimeric intron: chimera between introns from chicken β-actin and rabbit β-globin
   2758..3327    +  CDS            H-Ras: human small GTPase proto-oncoprotein
   3393..3954    +  misc_feature   IRES: internal ribosome entry site (IRES) of the encephalomyocarditis virus (EMCV)
   3957..4556    +  CDS            PuroR: puromycin N-acetyltransferase; pac from Streptomyces alboniger; confers resistance to puromycin
   4589..4813    +  polyA_signal   bGH poly(A) signal: bovine growth hormone polyadenylation signal
   4817..4833    +  promoter       SV40 promoter (fragment): SV40 enhancer and early promoter
   4884..4900    -  protein_bind   lac operator: The lac repressor binds to the lac operator to inhibit transcription in E. coli. This inhibition can be relieved by adding lactose or isopropyl-β-D-thiogalactopyranoside (IPTG). lac repressor encoded by lacI
   4908..4938    -  promoter       lac promoter: promoter for the E. coli lac operon
   4953..4974    -  protein_bind   CAP binding site: CAP binding activates transcription in the presence of cAMP. E. coli catabolite activator protein
   4987..5026    -  CDS            lacI (fragment): lac repressor; lacI; The lac repressor binds to the lac operator to inhibit transcription in E. coli. This inhibition can be relieved by adding lactose or isopropyl-β-D-thiogalactopyranoside (IPTG).
   5311..5329    -  promoter       T3 promoter: promoter for bacteriophage T3 RNA polymerase
   5374..5390    -  protein_bind   lac operator: The lac repressor binds to the lac operator to inhibit transcription in E. coli. This inhibition can be relieved by adding lactose or isopropyl-β-D-thiogalactopyranoside (IPTG). lac repressor encoded by lacI
   5398..5428    -  promoter       lac promoter: promoter for the E. coli lac operon
   5443..5464    -  protein_bind   CAP binding site: CAP binding activates transcription in the presence of cAMP. E. coli catabolite activator protein
   5477..5569    -  CDS            lacI (fragment): lac repressor; lacI; The lac repressor binds to the lac operator to inhibit transcription in E. coli. This inhibition can be relieved by adding lactose or isopropyl-β-D-thiogalactopyranoside (IPTG).
   5752..6340    -  rep_origin     ori: high-copy-number ColE1/pMB1/pBR322/pUC origin of replication
   6511..7371    -  CDS            AmpR: β-lactamase; bla; confers resistance to ampicillin, carbenicillin, and related antibiotics
   7372..7476    -  promoter       AmpR promoter: bla
>Addgene plasmid #214820 | pPBpuro-RasS17N | addgene full sequence | sequence record 433016 | Addgene NGS Result
CTAAATTGTAAGCGTTAATATTTTGTTAAAATTCGCGTTAAATTTTTGTTAAATCAGCTCATTTTTTAAC
CAATAGGCCGAAATCGGCAAAATCCCTTATAAATCAAAAGAATAGACCGAGATAGGGT
[37 nt withheld, positions 129-165]
AAAGAACGTGGACTCCAACGTCAAAGG
[49 nt withheld, positions 193-241]
T
[91 nt withheld, positions 243-333]
G
[124 nt withheld, positions 335-458]
CCCATTCGCCATTCAGGCTGCGCAACTGTTGGGAAGGGCGATCGGTGCGGGCCTCTTCGCTATTACGCCA
GCTGGCGAAAGGGGGATGTGCTGCAAGGCGATTAAGTTGGGTAACGCCAGGGTTTTCCCAGTCACGACGT
TGTAAAACGACGGCCAGTGAGCGCGCGTAATACGACTCACTATAGGGCGAATTGGGGCGCGCCATTCTAG
ATTAACCCTAGAAAGATAGTCTGCGTAAAATTGACGCATGCATTCTTGAAATATTGCTCTCTCTTTCTAA
ATAGCGCGAATCCGTCGCTGTGCATTTAGGACATCTCAGTCGCCGCTTGGAGCTCCCGTGAGGCGTGCTT
GTCAATGCGGTAAGTGTCACTGATTTTGAACTATAACGACCGCGTGAGTCAAAATGACGCATGATTATCT
TTTACGTGACTTTTAAGATTTAACTCATACGATAATTATATTGTTATTTCATGTTCTACTTACGTGATAA
CTTATTATATATATATTTTCTTGTTATAGATATCAACTAGAATGCTAGCATGGGCCCATCTCGACATTGA
TTATTGACTAGTTATTAATAGTAATCAATTACGGGGTCATTAGTTCATAGCCCATATATGGAGTTCCGCG
TTACATAACTTACGGTAAATGGCCCGCCTGGCTGACCGCCCAACGACCCCCGCCCATTGACGTCAATAAT
GACGTATGTTCCCATAGTAACGCCAATAGGGACTTTCCATTGACGTCAATGGGTGGAGTATTTACGGTAA
ACTGCCCACTTGGCAGTACATCAAGTGTATCATATGCCAAGTACGCCCCCTATTGACGTCAATGACGGTA
AATGGCCCGCCTGGCATTATGCCCAGTACATGACCTTATGGGACTTTCCTACTTGGCAGTACATCTACGT
ATTAGTCATCGCTATTACCATGGTCGAGGTGAGCCCCACGTTCTGCTTCACTCTCCCCATCTCCCCCCCC
TCCCCACCCCCAATTTTGTATTTATTTATTTTTTAATTATTTTGTGCAGCGATGGGGGCGGGGGGGGGGG
GGGGCGCGCGCCAGGCGGGGCGGGGCGGGGCGAGGGGCGGGGCGGGGCGAGGCGGAGAGGTGCGGCGGCA
GCCAATCAGAGCGGCGCGCTCCGAAAGTTTCCTTTTATGGCGAGGCGGCGGCGGCGGCGGCCCTATAAAA
AGCGAAGCGCGCGGCGGGCGGGAGTCGCTGCGCGCTGCCTTCGCCCCGTGCCCCGCTCCGCCGCCGCCTC
GCGCCGCCCGCCCCGGCTCTGACTGACCGCGTTACTCCCACAGGTGAGCGGGCGGGACGGCCCTTCTCCT
CCGGGCTGTAATTAGCGCTTGGTTTAATGACGGCTTGTTTCTTTTCTGTGGCTGCGTGAAAGCCTTGAGG
GGCTCCGGGAGGGCCCTTTGTGCGGGGGGAGCGGCTCGGGGGGTGCGTGCGTGTGTGTGTGCGTGGGGAG
CGCCGCGTGCGGCTCCGCGCTGCCCGGCGGCTGTGAGCGCTGCGGGCGCGGCGCGGGGCTTTGTGCGCTC
CGCAGTGTGCGCGAGGGGAGCGCGGCCGGGGGCGGTGCCCCGCGGTGCGGGGGGGGCTGCGAGGGGAACA
AAGGCTGCGTGCGGGGTGTGTGCGTGGGGGGGTGAGCAGGGGGTGTGGGCGCGTCGGTCGGGCTGCAACC
CCCCCTGCACCCCCCTCCCCGAGTTGCTGAGCACGGCCCGGCTTCGGGTGCGGGGCTCCGTACGGGGCGT
GGCGCGGGGCTCGCCGTGCCGGGCGGGGGGTGGCGGCAGGTGGGGGTGCCGGGCGGGGCGGGGCCGCCTC
GGGCCGGGGAGGGCTCGGGGGAGGGGCGCGGCGGCCCCCGGAGCGCCGGCGGCTGTCGAGGCGCGGCGAG
CCGCAGCCATTGCCTTTTATGGTAATCGTGCGAGAGGGCGCAGGGACTTCCTTTGTCCCAAATCTGTGCG
GAGCCGAAATCTGGGAGGCGCCGCCGCACCCCCTCTAGCGGGCGCGGGGCGAAGCGGTGCGGCGCCGGCA
GGAAGGAAATGGGCGGGGAGGGCCTTCGTGCGTCGCCGCGCCGCCGTCCCCTTCTCCCTCTCCAGCCTCG
GGGCTGTCCGCGGGGGGACGGCTGCCTTCGGGGGGGACGGGGCAGGGCGGGGTTCGGCTTCTGGCGTGTG
ACCGGCGGCTCTAGAGCCTCTGCTAACCATGTTCATGCCTTCTTCTTTTTCCTACAGCTCCTGGGCAACG
TGCTGGTTATTGTGCTGTCTCATCATTTTGGCAAAGAATTGGGATCCGAATTCCTCGAGATGACGGAATA
TAAGCTGGTGGTGGTGGGCGCCGGCGGTGTGGGCAAGAATGCGCTGACCATCCAGCTGATCCAGAACCAT
TTTGTGGACGAATACGACCCCACTATAGAGGATTCCTACCGGAAGCAGGTGGTCATTGATGGGGAGACGT
GCCTGTTGGACATCCTGGATACCGCCGGCCAGGAGGAGTACAGCGCCATGCGGGACCAGTACATGCGCAC
CGGGGAGGGCTTCCTGTGTGTGTTTGCCATCAACAACACCAAGTCTTTTGAGGACATCCACCAGTACAGG
GAGCAGATCAAACGGGTGAAGGACTCGGATGACGTGCCCATGGTGCTGGTGGGGAACAAGTGTGACCTGG
CTGCACGCACTGTGGAATCTCGGCAGGCTCAGGACCTCGCCCGAAGCTACGGCATCCCCTACATCGAGAC
CTCGGCCAAGACCCGGCAGGGAGTGGAGGATGCCTTCTACACGTTGGTGCGTGAGATCCGGCAGCACAAG
CTGCGGAAGCTGAACCCTCCTGATGAGAGTGGCCCCGGCTGCATGAGCTGCAAGTGTGTGCTCTCCTGAG
CGGCCGCTCTAGAGTCAACTAACTTAAGCTAGCAACGGTTTCCCTCTAGCGGGATCAATTCCGCCCCCCC
CCCCTAACGTTACTGGCCGAAGCCGCTTGGAATAAGGCCGGTGTGCGTTTGTCTATATGTTATTTTCCAC
CATATTGCCGTCTTTTGGCAATGTGAGGGCCCGGAAACCTGGCCCTGTCTTCTTGACGAGCATTCCTAGG
GGTCTTTCCCCTCTCGCCAAAGGAATGCAAGGTCTGTTGAATGTCGTGAAGGAAGCAGTTCCTCTGGAAG
CTTCTTGAAGACAAACAACGTCTGTAGCGACCCTTTGCAGGCAGCGGAACCCCCCACCTGGCGACAGGTG
CCTCTGCGGCCAAAAGCCACGTGTATAAGATACACCTGCAAAGGCGGCACAACCCCAGTGCCACGTTGTG
AGTTGGATAGTTGTGGAAAGAGTCAAATGGCTCTCCTCAAGCGTATTCAACAAGGGGCTGAAGGATGCCC
AGAAGGTACCCCATTGTATGGGATCTGATCTGGGGCCTCGGTGCACATGCTTTACATGTGTTTAGTCGAG
GTTAAAAAAACGTCTAGGCCCCCCGAACCACGGGGACGTGGTTTTCCTTTGAAAAACACGATAATACCAT
GACCGAGTACAAGCCCACGGTGCGCCTCGCCACCCGCGACGACGTCCCCAGGGCCGTACGCACCCTCGCC
GCCGCGTTCGCCGACTACCCCGCCACGCGCCACACCGTCGATCCGGACCGCCACATCGAGCGGGTCACCG
AGCTGCAAGAACTCTTCCTCACGCGCGTCGGGCTCGACATCGGCAAGGTGTGGGTCGCGGACGACGGCGC
CGCGGTGGCGGTCTGGACCACGCCGGAGAGCGTCGAAGCGGGGGCGGTGTTCGCCGAGATCGGCCCGCGC
ATGGCCGAGTTGAGCGGTTCCCGGCTGGCCGCGCAGCAACAGATGGAAGGCCTCCTGGCGCCGCACCGGC
CCAAGGAGCCCGCGTGGTTCCTGGCCACCGTCGGCGTCTCGCCCGACCACCAGGGCAAGGGTCTGGGCAG
CGCCGTCGTGCTCCCCGGAGTGGAGGCGGCCGAGCGCGCCGGGGTGCCCGCCTTCCTGGAGACCTCCGCG
CCCCGCAACCTCCCCTTCTACGAGCGGCTCGGCTTCACCGTCACCGCCGACGTCGAGGTGCCCGAAGGAC
CGCGCACCTGGTGCATGACCCGCAAGCCCGGTGCCTGATCGATGATCTAGAGCTCGCTGATCAGCCTCGA
CTGTGCCTTCTAGTTGCCAGCCATCTGTTGTTTGCCCCTCCCCCGTGCCTTCCTTGACCCTGGAAGGTGC
CACTCCCACTGTCCTTTCCTAATAAAATGAGGAAATTGCATCGCATTGTCTGAGTAGGTGTCATTCTATT
CTGGGGGGTGGGGTGGGGCAGGACAGCAAGGGGGAGGATTGGGAAGACAATAGCAGGCATGCTGGGGATG
CGGTGGGCTCTATGGCTTCTGAGGCGGAAAGAACCTGCAGCCCAAGCTTGGCGTAATCATGGTCATAGCT
GTTTCCTGTGTGAAATTGTTATCCGCTCACAATTCCACACAACATACGAGCCGGAAGCATAAAGTGTAAA
GCCTGGGGTGCCTAATGAGTGAGCTAACTCACATTAATTGCGTTGCGCTCACTGCCCGCTTTCCAGTCGG
GAAACCTGTCGTGCCAGCGGATCTTAAAAGTTTTGTTACTTTATAGAAGAAATTTTGAGTTTTTGTTTTT
TTTTAATAAATAAATAAACATAAATAAATTGTTTGTTGAATTTATTATTAGTATGTAAGTGTAAATATAA
TAAAACTTAATATCTATTCAAATTAATAAATAAACCTCGATATACAGACCGATAAAACACATGCGTCAAT
TTTACGCATGATTATCTTTAACGTACGTCACAATATGATTATCTTTCTAGGGTTAATCTAGTATACGCGT
TTAATTAATCCAGCTTTTGTTCCCTTTAGTGAGGGTTAATTGCGCGCTTGGCGTAATCATGGTCATAGCT
GTTTCCTGTGTGAAATTGTTATCCGCTCACAATTCCACACAACATACGAGCCGGAAGCATAAAGTGTAAA
GCCTGGGGTGCCTAATGAGTGAGCTAACTCACATTAATTGCGTTGCGCTCACTGCCCGCTTTCCAGTCGG
GAAACCTGTCGTGCCAGCTGCATTAATGAATCGGCCAACGCGCGGGGAGAGGCGGTTTGCGTATTGGGCG
CTCTTCCGCTTCCTCGCTCACTGACTCGCTGCGCTCGGTCGTTCGGCTGCGGCGAGCGGTATCAGCTCAC
TCAAAGGCGGTAATACGGTTATCCACAGAATCAGGGGATAACGCAGGAAAGAACATGTGAGCAAAAGGCC
AGCAAAAGGCCAGGAACCGTAAAAAGGCCGCGTTGCTGGCGTTTTTCCATAGGCTCCGCCCCCCTGACGA
GCATCACAAAAATCGACGCTCAAGTCAGAGGTGGCGAAACCCGACAGGACTATAAAGATACCAGGCGTTT
CCCCCTGGAAGCTCCCTCGTGCGCTCTCCTGTTCCGACCCTGCCGCTTACCGGATACCTGTCCGCCTTTC
TCCCTTCGGGAAGCGTGGCGCTTTCTCATAGCTCACGCTGTAGGTATCTCAGTTCGGTGTAGGTCGTTCG
CTCCAAGCTGGGCTGTGTGCACGAACCCCCCGTTCAGCCCGACCGCTGCGCCTTATCCGGTAACTATCGT
CTTGAGTCCAACCCGGTAAGACACGACTTATCGCCACTGGCAGCAGCCACTGGTAACAGGATTAGCAGAG
CGAGGTATGTAGGCGGTGCTACAGAGTTCTTGAAGTGGTGGCCTAACTACGGCTACACTAGAAGAACAGT
ATTTGGTATCTGCGCTCTGCTGAAGCCAGTTACCTTCGGAAAAAGAGTTGGTAGCTCTTGATCCGGCAAA
CAAACCACCGCTGGTAGCGGTGGTTTTTTTGTTTGCAAGCAGCAGATTACGCGCAGAAAAAAAGGATCTC
AAGAAGATCCTTTGATCTTTTCTACGGGGTCTGACGCTCAGTGGAACGAAAACTCACGTTAAGGGATTTT
GGTCATGAGATTATCAAAAAGGATCTTCACCTAGATCCTTTTAAATTAAAAATGAAGTTTTAAATCAATC
TAAAGTATATATGAGTAAACTTGGTCTGACAGTTACCAATGCTTAATCAGTGAGGCACCTATCTCAGCGA
TCTGTCTATTTCGTTCATCCATAGTTGCCTGACTCCCCGTCGTGTAGATAACTACGATACGGGAGGGCTT
ACCATCTGGCCCCAGTGCTGCAATGATACCGCGAGACCCACGCTCACCGGCTCCAGATTTATCAGCAATA
AACCAGCCAGCCGGAAGGGCCGAGCGCAGAAGTGGTCCTGCAACTTTATCCGCCTCCATCCAGTCTATTA
ATTGTTGCCGGGAAGCTAGAGTAAGTAGTTCGCCAGTTAATAGTTTGCGCAACGTTGTTGCCATTGCTAC
AGGCATCGTGGTGTCACGCTCGTCGTTTGGTATGGCTTCATTCAGCTCCGGTTCCCAACGATCAAGGCGA
GTTACATGATCCCCCATGTTGTGCAAAAAAGCGGTTAGCTCCTTCGGTCCTCCGATCGTTGTCAGAAGTA
AGTTGGCCGCAGTGTTATCACTCATGGTTATGGCAGCACTGCATAATTCTCTTACTGTCATGCCATCCGT
AAGATGCTTTTCTGTGACTGGTGAGTACTCAACCAAGTCATTCTGAGAATAGTGTATGCGGCGACCGAGT
TGCTCTTGCCCGGCGTCAATACGGGATAATACCGCGCCACATAGCAGAACTTTAAAAGTGCTCATCATTG
GAAAACGTTCTTCGGGGCGAAAACTCTCAAGGATCTTACCGCTGTTGAGATCCAGTTCGATGTAACCCAC
TCGTGCACCCAACTGATCTTCAGCATCTTTTACTTTCACCAGCGTTTCTGGGTGAGCAAAAACAGGAAGG
CAAAATGCCGCAAAAAAGGGAATAAGGGCGACACGGAAATGTTGAATACTCATACTCTTCCTTTTTCAAT
ATTATTGAAGCATTTATCAGGGTTATTGTCTCATGAGCGGATACATATTTGAATGTATTTAGAAAAATAA
ACAAATAGGGGTTCCGCGCACATTTCCCCGAAAAGTGCCAC
